Addgene plasmid #125760: pAK-EL-01
Purpose: Endlinker for tRNA-gRNA system when using only one guide
Depositing lab: Vladimir Nekrasov. Depositing organization: Rothamsted Research. Publication: A modular cloning toolkit for genome editing in plants. Hahn F, Korolev A, Sanjurjo Loures L, Nekrasov V. BMC Plant Biol. 2020 Apr 23;20(1):179. doi: 10.1186/s12870-020-02388-2. PubMed 32326901.
Backbone
  Vector backbone: pUC57-Kan-mini
  Backbone manufacturer: GenScript
  Vector type: Plant Expression, CRISPR, Synthetic Biology
Growth in bacteria
  Bacterial resistance: Kanamycin, 50 μg/mL
  Growth temperature: 37°C
  Growth strain: DH5alpha
  Copy number: Unknown
Gene/Insert
  Gene/Insert name: Endlinker
  Species: Synthetic
Terms and licenses: Academic/Nonprofit Terms; Industry Terms: Not Available to Industry
How to cite: pAK-EL-01 was a gift from Vladimir Nekrasov (Addgene plasmid # 125760 ; http://n2t.net/addgene:125760 ; RRID:Addgene_125760)
