[The description below was written by a language model from this plasmid's Addgene catalogue record and pLannotate feature annotations shown in this document.]
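Description:
pAK-EL-01 is a small (about 2.6 kb) synthetic parts plasmid from a modular cloning toolkit for plant genome editing, built on the pUC57-Kan-mini cloning backbone. It is propagated in E. coli through a high-copy ColE1/pUC-type origin of replication and selected with kanamycin via the aph(3')-Ia aminoglycoside phosphotransferase gene. The rest of the annotated backbone consists of remnants typical of pUC-derived vectors: a lac promoter with its operator and CAP binding site, a partial lacZα coding region, and short fragments of lacI, rop and the pBR322 bom region. None of these are part of the functional payload.

The insert is a synthetic "endlinker", a short module used to close a tRNA-gRNA assembly when only a single guide is being used. In tRNA-gRNA systems, guide RNAs are flanked by tRNA sequences so that endogenous tRNA-processing enzymes release individual guides from one transcript. An endlinker provides the terminal piece that completes such an array during modular assembly. Consistent with this, the only payload-related feature detected is a partial Streptococcus pyogenes Cas9 guide RNA scaffold of roughly 50 nt, located between the lacZα fragment and the lac promoter region. The record does not state the assembly sites or overhangs flanking the linker, nor any plant promoter or terminator. Although it is catalogued under plant expression and CRISPR, the plasmid appears to be a donor part rather than a stand-alone expression construct. It carries no Cas9 gene, spacer or plant selection marker in the annotated features, and it is intended to be combined with other toolkit modules to build single-guide editing constructs for plants.
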