Features (pLannotate 1.2.2; 10 found; start..end, strand, type, name):
    137..236     +  misc_feature   bom (fragment): basis of mobility region from pBR322
    242..399     -  CDS            lacZα (fragment): LacZα fragment of β-galactosidase; lacZ fragment
    408..458     +  misc_RNA       gRNA scaffold (fragment): guide RNA scaffold for the Streptococcus pyogenes CRISPR/Cas9 system
    524..540     -  protein_bind   lac operator: The lac repressor binds to the lac operator to inhibit transcription in E. coli. This inhibition can be relieved by adding lactose or isopropyl-β-D-thiogalactopyranoside (IPTG). lac repressor encoded by lacI
    548..578     -  promoter       lac promoter: promoter for the E. coli lac operon
    593..614     -  protein_bind   CAP binding site: CAP binding activates transcription in the presence of cAMP. E. coli catabolite activator protein
    627..719     -  CDS            lacI (fragment): lac repressor; lacI; The lac repressor binds to the lac operator to inhibit transcription in E. coli. This inhibition can be relieved by adding lactose or isopropyl-β-D-thiogalactopyranoside (IPTG).
    902..1490    -  rep_origin     ori: high-copy-number ColE1/pMB1/pBR322/pUC origin of replication
   1668..2477    -  CDS            KanR: aminoglycoside phosphotransferase; aph(3')-Ia; confers resistance to kanamycin in bacteria or G418 (Geneticin®) in eukaryotes
   2584..35      +  CDS            rop (fragment) (across the origin): Rop protein, which maintains plasmids at low copy number; rop
>Addgene plasmid #125760 | pAK-EL-01 | addgene full sequence | sequence record 252657 | Addgene NGS Result
TCGCGCGTTTCGGTGATGACGGTGAAAACCTCTGACACATGCAGCTCCCGGAGACGGTCACAGCTTGTCT
GTAAGCGGATGCCGGGAGCAGACAAGCCCGTCAGGGCGCGTCAGCGGGTGTTGGCGGGTGTCGGGGCTGG
CTTAACTATGCGGCATCAGAGCAGATTGTACTGAGAGTGCACCATATGCGGTGTGAAATACCGCACAGAT
GCGTAAGGAGAAAATACCGCATCAGGCGCCATTCGCCATTCAGGCTGCGCAACTGTTGGGAAGGGCGATC
GGTGCGGGCCTCTTCGCTATTACGCCAGCTGGCGAAAGGGGGATGTGCTGCAAGGCGATTAAGTTGGGTA
ACGCCAGGGTTTTCCCAGTCACGACGTTGTAAAACGACGGCCAGAGAATTCGGTCTCAAAATAAGGCTAG
TCCGTTATCAACTTGAAAAAGTGGCACCGAGTCGGTGCTTTTTTTTTTTTCGCTTGAGACCAAGCTTGGT
GTAATCATGGTCATAGCTGTTTCCTGTGTGAAATTGTTATCCGCTCACAATTCCACACAACATACGAGCC
GGAAGCATAAAGTGTAAAGCCTGGGGTGCCTAATGAGTGAGCTAACTCACATTAATTGCGTTGCGCTCAC
TGCCCGCTTTCCAGTCGGGAAACCTGTCGTGCCAGCTGCATTAATGAATCGGCCAACGCGCGGGGAGAGG
CGGTTTGCGTATTGGGCGCTCTTCCGCTTCCTCGCTCACTGACTCGCTGCGCTCGGTCGTTCGGCTGCGG
CGAGCGGTATCAGCTCACTCAAAGGCGGTAATACGGTTATCCACAGAATCAGGGGATAACGCAGGAAAGA
ACATGTGAGCAAAAGGCCAGCAAAAGGCCAGGAACCGTAAAAAGGCCGCGTTGCTGGCGTTTTTCCATAG
GCTCCGCCCCCCTGACGAGCATCACAAAAATCGACGCTCAAGTCAGAGGTGGCGAAACCCGACAGGACTA
TAAAGATACCAGGCGTTTCCCCCTGGAAGCTCCCTCGTGCGCTCTCCTGTTCCGACCCTGCCGCTTACCG
GATACCTGTCCGCCTTTCTCCCTTCGGGAAGCGTGGCGCTTTCTCATAGCTCACGCTGTAGGTATCTCAG
TTCGGTGTAGGTCGTTCGCTCCAAGCTGGGCTGTGTGCACGAACCCCCCGTTCAGCCCGACCGCTGCGCC
TTATCCGGTAACTATCGTCTTGAGTCCAACCCGGTAAGACACGACTTATCGCCACTGGCAGCAGCCACTG
GTAACAGGATTAGCAGAGCGAGGTATGTAGGCGGTGCTACAGAGTTCTTGAAGTGGTGGCCTAACTACGG
CTACACTAGAAGAACAGTATTTGGTATCTGCGCTCTGCTGAAGCCAGTTACCTTCGGAAAAAGAGTTGGT
AGCTCTTGATCCGGCAAACAAACCACCGCTGGTAGCGGTGGTTTTTTTGTTTGCAAGCAGCAGATTACGC
GCAGAAAAAAAGGATCTCAAGAAGATCCTTTGATCTTTTCTACGGGGTCTGACGCTCAGTGGAACGAAAA
CTCACGTTAAGGGATTTTGGTCATGAGATTATCAAAAAGGATCTTCACCTAGATCCTTTTAAATTAAAAA
TGAAGTTTTAAATCAAGCCCAATCTGAATAATGTTACAACCAATTAACCAATTCTGATTAGAAAAACTCA
TCGAGCATCAAATGAAACTGCAATTTATTCATATCAGGATTATCAATACCATATTTTTGAAAAAGCCGTT
TCTGTAATGAAGGAGAAAACTCACCGAGGCAGTTCCATAGGATGGCAAGATCCTGGTATCGGTCTGCGAT
TCCGACTCGTCCAACATCAATACAACCTATTAATTTCCCCTCGTCAAAAATAAGGTTATCAAGTGAGAAA
TCACCATGAGTGACGACTGAATCCGGTGAGAATGGCAAAAGTTTATGCATTTCTTTCCAGACTTGTTCAA
CAGGCCAGCCATTACGCTCGTCATCAAAATCACTCGCATCAACCAAACCGTTATTCATTCGTGATTGCGC
CTGAGCGAGACGAAATACGCGATCGCTGTTAAAAGGACAATTACAAACAGGAATCGAATGCAACCGGCGC
AGGAACACTGCCAGCGCATCAACAATATTTTCACCTGAATCAGGATATTCTTCTAATACCTGGAATGCTG
TTTTTCCGGGGATCGCAGTGGTGAGTAACCATGCATCATCAGGAGTACGGATAAAATGCTTGATGGTCGG
AAGAGGCATAAATTCCGTCAGCCAGTTTAGTCTGACCATCTCATCTGTAACATCATTGGCAACGCTACCT
TTGCCATGTTTCAGAAACAACTCTGGCGCATCGGGCTTCCCATACAAGCGATAGATTGTCGCACCTGATT
GCCCGACATTATCGCGAGCCCATTTATACCCATATAAATCAGCATCCATGTTGGAATTTAATCGCGGCCT
CGACGTTTCCCGTTGAATATGGCTCATAACACCCCTTGTATTACTGTTTATGTAAGCAGACAGTTTTATT
GTTCATGATGATATATTTTTATCTTGTGCAATGTAACATCAGAGATTTTGAGACACGGGCCAGAGCTGCA
